>Addgene plasmid #213625 | pET SUMO-syt7 C2AB - 4A | addgene full sequence | sequence record 421656 | Addgene NGS Result
GTATCCCACTACCGAGATATCCGCACCAACGCGCAGCCCGGACTCGGTAATGGCGCGCATTGCGCCCAGC
GCCATCTGATCGTTGGCAACCAGCATCGCAGTGGGAACGATGCCCTCATTCAGCATTTGCATGGTTTGTT
GAAAACCGGACATGGCACTCCAGTCGCCTTCCCGTTCCGCTATCGGCTGAATTTGATTGCGAGTGAGATA
TTTATGCCAGCCAGCCAGACGCAGACGCGCCGAGACAGAACTTAATGGGCCCGCTAACAGCGCGATTTGC
TGGTGACCCAATGCGACCAGATGCTCCACGCCCAGTCGCGTACCGTCTTCATGGGAGAAAATAATACTGT
TGATGGGTGTCTGGTCAGAGACATCAAGAAATAACGCCGGAACATTAGTGCAGGCAGCTTCCACAGCAAT
GGCATCCTGGTCATCCAGCGGATAGTTAATGATCAGCCCACTGACGCGTTGCGCGAGAAGATTGTGCACC
GCCGCTTTACAGGCTTCGACGCCGCTTCGTTCTACCATCGACACCACCACGCTGGCACCCAGTTGATCGG
CGCGAGATTTAATCGCCGCGACAATTTGCGACGGCGCGTGCAGGGCCAGACTGGAGGTGGCAACGCCAAT
CAGCAACGACTGTTTGCCCGCCAGTTGTTGTGCCACGCGGTTGGGAATGTAATTCAGCTCCGCCATCGCC
GCTTCCACTTTTTCCCGCGTTTTCGCAGAAACGTGGCTGGCCTGGTTCACCACGCGGGAAACGGTCTGAT
AAGAGACACCGGCATACTCTGCGACATCGTATAACGTTACTGGTTTCACATTCACCACCCTGAATTGACT
CTCTTCCGGGCGCTATCATGCCATACCGCGAAAGGTTTTGCGCCATTCGATGGTGTCCGGGATCTCGACG
CTCTCCCTTATGCGACTCCTGCATTAGGAAGCAGCCCAGTAGTAGGTTGAGGCCGTTGAGCACCGCCGCC
GCAAGGAATGGTGCATGCAAGGAGATGGCGCCCAACAGTCCCCCGGCCACGGGGCCTGCCACCATACCCA
CGCCGAAACAAGCGCTCATGAGCCCGAAGTGGCGAGCCCGATCTTCCCCATCGGTGATGTCGGCGATATA
GGCGCCAGCAACCGCACCTGTGGCGCCGGTGATGCCGGCCACGATGCGTCCGGCGTAGAGGATCGAGATC
TCGATCCCGCGAAATTAATACGACTCACTATAGGGGAATTGTGAGCGGATAACAATTCCCCTCTAGAAAT
AATTTTGTTTAACTTTAAGAAGGAGATATACATATGGGCAGCAGCCATCATCATCATCATCACGGCAGCG
GCCTGGTGCCGCGCGGCAGCGCTAGCATGTCGGACTCAGAAGTCAATCAAGAAGCTAAGCCAGAGGTCAA
GCCAGAAGTCAAGCCTGAGACTCACATCAATTTAAAGGTGTCCGATGGATCTTCAGAGATCTTCTTCAAG
ATCAAAAAGACCACTCCTTTAAGAAGGCTGATGGAAGCGTTCGCTAAAAGACAGGGTAAGGAAATGGACT
CCTTAAGATTCTTGTACGACGGTATTAGAATTCAAGCTGATCAGACCCCTGAAGATTTGGACATGGAGGA
TAACGATATTATTGAGGCTCACAGAGAACAGATTGGTGGATCCATGGGCCGAATCCAGTTCAGTGTTGGC
TACAACTTCCAAGAGTCCACACTCACCGTGAAGGTCATGAAGGCCCAAGAGCTGCCAGCCAAGGACGCCA
GCGGTACTAGTGACCCCTTTGTCAAGATCTACCTGCTACCCGACAAGAAGCACAAACTGGAGACCAAGGT
GAAGCGGAAGAATCTAAACCCGCACTGGAATGAGACCTTTCTATTTGAAGGGTTTCCCTACGAGAAAGTG
GTGCAGAGGGTCCTCTACCTCCAGGTCCTGGATTATGACCGTGCAAGCCGCAATGACCCCATTGGGGAGG
TGTCCATCCCTCTGAACAAGGTGGACCTGACCCAGATGCAGACCTTCTGGAAGGATCTGAAGCCATGCAG
CGATGGGAGTGGGAGCCGAGGGGAGCTGCTCTTGTCCCTCTGCTACAACCCCTCTGCCAACTCCATCATC
GTGAACATCATCAAAGCTCGAAACCTCAAAGCCATGGACGCAGGGGGCACATCAGACCCCTATGTGAAGG
TGTGGCTGATGTATAAAGACAAGCGGGTAGAGAAAAAGAAGACCGTGACAAAGAAGAGGAACCTGAACCC
CATCTTCAATGAGTCTTTCGCCTTCGACATACCCACGGAGAAGCTGAGGGAGACCACGATCATCATCACT
GTCATGGACAAAGACAAGGCTAGCCGCAACGACGTCATCGGCAAGATCTACCTGTCCTGGAAGAGCGGAC
CAGGTGAAGTGAAACACTGGAAGGACATGATCGCTCGTCCCCGGCAGCCTGTGGCCCAGTGGCACCAGCT
GAAAGCCTGAAAGCTTAGGTATTTATTCGGCGCAAAGTGCGTCGGGTGATGCTGCCAACTTAGTCGAGCA
CCACCACCACCACCACTGAGATCCGGCTGCTAACAAAGCCCGAAAGGAAGCTGAGTTGGCTGCTGCCACC
GCTGAGCAATAACTAGCATAACCCCTTGGGGCCTCTAAACGGGTCTTGAGGGGTTTTTTGCTGAAAGGAG
GAACTATATCCGGATTGGCGAATGGG
[124 nt withheld, positions 2687-2810]
C
[91 nt withheld, positions 2812-2902]
A
[49 nt withheld, positions 2904-2952]
CCTTTGACGTTGGAGTCCACGTTCTTT
[37 nt withheld, positions 2980-3016]
ACCCTATCTCGGTCTATTCTTTTGATTTATAAGGGATTTTGCCGATTTCGGCCTATTGGTTAAAAAATGA
GCTGATTTAACAAAAATTTAACGCGAATTTTAACAAAATATTAACGCTTACAATTTAGGTGGCACTTTTC
GGGGAAATGTGCGCGGAACCCCTATTTGTTTATTTTTCTAAATACATTCAAATATGTATCCGCTCATGAA
TTAATTCTTAGAAAAACTCATCGAGCATCAAATGAAACTGCAATTTATTCATATCAGGATTATCAATACC
ATATTTTTGAAAAAGCCGTTTCTGTAATGAAGGAGAAAACTCACCGAGGCAGTTCCATAGGATGGCAAGA
TCCTGGTATCGGTCTGCGATTCCGACTCGTCCAACATCAATACAACCTATTAATTTCCCCTCGTCAAAAA
TAAGGTTATCAAGTGAGAAATCACCATGAGTGACGACTGAATCCGGTGAGAATGGCAAAAGTTTATGCAT
TTCTTTCCAGACTTGTTCAACAGGCCAGCCATTACGCTCGTCATCAAAATCACTCGCATCAACCAAACCG
TTATTCATTCGTGATTGCGCCTGAGCGAGACGAAATACGCGATCGCTGTTAAAAGGACAATTACAAACAG
GAATCGAATGCAACCGGCGCAGGAACACTGCCAGCGCATCAACAATATTTTCACCTGAATCAGGATATTC
TTCTAATACCTGGAATGCTGTTTTCCCGGGGATCGCAGTGGTGAGTAACCATGCATCATCAGGAGTACGG
ATAAAATGCTTGATGGTCGGAAGAGGCATAAATTCCGTCAGCCAGTTTAGTCTGACCATCTCATCTGTAA
CATCATTGGCAACGCTACCTTTGCCATGTTTCAGAAACAACTCTGGCGCATCGGGCTTCCCATACAATCG
ATAGATTGTCGCACCTGATTGCCCGACATTATCGCGAGCCCATTTATACCCATATAAATCAGCATCCATG
TTGGAATTTAATCGCGGCCTAGAGCAAGACGTTTCCCGTTGAATATGGCTCATAACACCCCTTGTATTAC
TGTTTATGTAAGCAGACAGTTTTATTGTTCATGACCAAAATCCCTTAACGTGAGTTTTCGTTCCACTGAG
CGTCAGACCCCGTAGAAAAGATCAAAGGATCTTCTTGAGATCCTTTTTTTCTGCGCGTAATCTGCTGCTT
GCAAACAAAAAAACCACCGCTACCAGCGGTGGTTTGTTTGCCGGATCAAGAGCTACCAACTCTTTTTCCG
AAGGTAACTGGCTTCAGCAGAGCGCAGATACCAAATACTGTCCTTCTAGTGTAGCCGTAGTTAGGCCACC
ACTTCAAGAACTCTGTAGCACCGCCTACATACCTCGCTCTGCTAATCCTGTTACCAGTGGCTGCTGCCAG
TGGCGATAAGTCGTGTCTTACCGGGTTGGACTCAAGACGATAGTTACCGGATAAGGCGCAGCGGTCGGGC
TGAACGGGGGGTTCGTGCACACAGCCCAGCTTGGAGCGAACGACCTACACCGAACTGAGATACCTACAGC
GTGAGCTATGAGAAAGCGCCACGCTTCCCGAAGGGAGAAAGGCGGACAGGTATCCGGTAAGCGGCAGGGT
CGGAACAGGAGAGCGCACGAGGGAGCTTCCAGGGGGAAACGCCTGGTATCTTTATAGTCCTGTCGGGTTT
CGCCACCTCTGACTTGAGCGTCGATTTTTGTGATGCTCGTCAGGGGGGCGGAGCCTATGGAAAAACGCCA
GCAACGCGGCCTTTTTACGGTTCCTGGCCTTTTGCTGGCCTTTTGCTCACATGTTCTTTCCTGCGTTATC
CCCTGATTCTGTGGATAACCGTATTACCGCCTTTGAGTGAGCTGATACCGCTCGCCGCAGCCGAACGACC
GAGCGCAGCGAGTCAGTGAGCGAGGAAGCGGAAGAGCGCCTGATGCGGTATTTTCTCCTTACGCATCTGT
GCGGTATTTCACACCGCAATGGTGCACTCTCAGTACAATCTGCTCTGATGCCGCATAGTTAAGCCAGTAT
ACACTCCGCTATCGCTACGTGACTGGGTCATGGCTGCGCCCCGACACCCGCCAACACCCGCTGACGCGCC
CTGACGGGCTTGTCTGCTCCCGGCATCCGCTTACAGACAAGCTGTGACCGTCTCCGGGAGCTGCATGTGT
CAGAGGTTTTCACCGTCATCACCGAAACGCGCGAGGCAGCTGCGGTAAAGCTCATCAGCGTGGTCGTGAA
GCGATTCACAGATGTCTGCCTGTTCATCCGCGTCCAGCTCGTTGAGTTTCTCCAGAAGCGTTAATGTCTG
GCTTCTGATAAAGCGGGCCATGTTAAGGGCGGTTTTTTCCTGTTTGGTCACTGATGCCTCCGTGTAAGGG
GGATTTCTGTTCATGGGGGTAATGATACCGATGAAACGAGAGAGGATGCTCACGATACGGGTTACTGATG
ATGAACATGCCCGGTTACTGGAACGTTGTGAGGGTAAACAACTGGCGGTATGGATGCGGCGGGACCAGAG
AAAAATCACTCAGGGTCAATGCCAGCGCTTCGTTAATACAGATGTAGGTGTTCCACAGGGTAGCCAGCAG
CATCCTGCGATGCAGATCCGGAACATAATGGTGCAGGGCGCTGACTTCCGCGTTTCCAGACTTTACGAAA
CACGGAAACCGAAGACCATTCATGTTGTTGCTCAGGTCGCAGACGTTTTGCAGCAGCAGTCGCTTCACGT
TCGCTCGCGTATCGGTGATTCATTCTGCTAACCAGTAAGGCAACCCCGCCAGCCTAGCCGGGTCCTCAAC
GACAGGAGCACGATCATGCGCACCCGTGGGGCCGCCATGCCGGCGATAATGGCCTGCTTCTCGCCGAAAC
GTTTGGTGGCGGGACCAGTGACGAAGGCTTGAGCGAGGGCGTGCAAGATTCCGAATACCGCAAGCGACAG
GCCGATCATCGTCGCGCTCCAGCGAAAGCGGTCCTCGCCGAAAATGACCCAGAGCGCTGCCGGCACCTGT
CCTACGAGTTGCATGATAAAGAAGACAGTCATAAGTGCGGCGACGATAGTCATGCCCCGCGCCCACCGGA
AGGAGCTGACTGGGTTGAAGGCTCTCAAGGGCATCGGTCGAGATCCCGGTGCCTAATGAGTGAGCTAACT
TACATTAATTGCGTTGCGCTCACTGCCCGCTTTCCAGTCGGGAAACCTGTCGTGCCAGCTGCATTAATGA
ATCGGCCAACGCGCGGGGAGAGGCGGTTTGCGTATTGGGCGCCAGGGTGGTTTTTCTTTTCACCAGTGAG
ACGGGCAACAGCTGATTGCCCTTCACCGCCTGGCCCTGAGAGAGTTGCAGCAAGCGGTCCACGCTGGTTT
GCCCCAGCAGGCGAAAATCCTGTTTGATGGTGGTTAACGGCGGGATATAACATGAGCTGTCTTCGGTATC
GTC
Features (pLannotate 1.2.2; 22 found; start..end, strand, type, name):
    820..897     -  promoter       lacI promoter: lacI
    905..1184    -  CDS            TcR (fragment): tetracycline efflux protein; tet; confers resistance to tetracycline
   1206..1224    +  promoter       T7 promoter: promoter for bacteriophage T7 RNA polymerase
   1225..1249    +  protein_bind   lac operator: The lac repressor binds to the lac operator to inhibit transcription in E. coli. This inhibition can be relieved by adding lactose or isopropyl-β-D-thiogalactopyranoside (IPTG). lac repressor encoded by lacI
   1264..1286    +  RBS            RBS: efficient ribosome binding site from bacteriophage T7 gene 10 (Olins and Rangwala, 1989)
   1306..1322    +  CDS            capTEV™ (fragment): composite tag for in vivo biotinylation, TEV protease cleavage, and 6xHis tagging
   1333..1350    +  CDS            thrombin site: thrombin recognition and cleavage site
   1357..1649    +  CDS            SUMO (fragment): cleavable ubiquitin-like protein tag; S. cerevisiae SMT3 (truncated)
   1624..2457    +  CDS            Syt7 (fragment): SYT7_MOUSE - Experimental evidence at protein level: Swiss-Prot protein existence level 1. Ca(2+) sensor involved in Ca(2+)-dependent exocytosis of secretory and synaptic vesicles through Ca(2+) and phospholipid binding to the C2 domain. Ca(2+) induces binding of the C2-domains to phospholipid membranes and to assembled SNARE-complexes; both actions contribute to triggering exocytosis. SYT7 binds Ca(2+) with high affinity and slow kinetics compared to other synaptotagmins (PubMed:26738595). Involved in Ca(2+)-triggered lysosomal exocytosis, a major component of the plasma membrane repair (By s
   2519..2536    +  CDS            9xHis (fragment): 9xHis affinity tag
   2546..2595    +  CDS            SET1 (fragment): solubility-enhancement tag derived from T7 phage gene 10B
   2603..2650    +  terminator     T7 terminator: transcription terminator for bacteriophage T7 RNA polymerase
   2687..3115    +  rep_origin     f1 ori (sequence partly withheld): f1 bacteriophage origin of replication; arrow indicates direction of (+) strand synthesis
   3168..3225    +  promoter       AmpR promoter (fragment): bla
   3234..4049    -  CDS            KanR: aminoglycoside phosphotransferase; aph(3')-Ia; confers resistance to kanamycin in bacteria or G418 (Geneticin®) in eukaryotes
   4171..4759    +  rep_origin     ori: high-copy-number ColE1/pMB1/pBR322/pUC origin of replication
   4945..5084    -  misc_feature   bom: basis of mobility region from pBR322
   5186..5377    -  CDS            rop: Rop protein, which maintains plasmids at low copy number; rop
   5394..5774    +  CDS            YPB1_ECOLX: Protein predicted: Swiss-Prot protein existence level 4. From Escherichia coli.
   5846..6137    -  CDS            TcR (fragment): tetracycline efflux protein; tet; confers resistance to tetracycline
   6152..6173    -  protein_bind   CAP binding site: CAP binding activates transcription in the presence of cAMP. E. coli catabolite activator protein
   6186..819     -  CDS            lacI (across the origin): lac repressor; lacI; The lac repressor binds to the lac operator to inhibit transcription in E. coli. This inhibition can be relieved by adding lactose or isopropyl-β-D-thiogalactopyranoside (IPTG).
