[The description below was written by a language model from this plasmid's Addgene catalogue record and pLannotate feature annotations shown in this document.]
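Description:
pET SUMO-syt7 C2AB - 4A is a 6,449-nt bacterial expression plasmid built on the pET SUMO backbone for producing a SUMO-tagged fragment of mouse synaptotagmin-7 in E. coli. It replicates from a pBR322-type ColE1 origin accompanied by the bom region and the rop gene, which keeps copy number low, consistent with the catalogue's low-copy designation. Selection is by kanamycin through an aminoglycoside phosphotransferase gene. An f1 origin is also present, and the short tetracycline-resistance fragments annotated in the backbone are non-functional remnants of pBR322 ancestry.

Expression is driven by a T7 promoter followed by a lac operator and the phage T7 gene 10 ribosome binding site, with a plasmid-borne lacI gene supplying repressor. Transcription therefore depends on a host that provides T7 RNA polymerase, such as the BL21 cells recommended in the record, and is induced with IPTG. The open reading frame begins with a short leader that the annotation matches to a His-tag-containing element and a thrombin cleavage site, followed by yeast SMT3-derived SUMO fused to the N terminus of the Syt7 insert. The insert was introduced by Gibson cloning. A T7 terminator lies downstream. The His-tag and solubility-tag fragments annotated between the insert and the terminator appear to be backbone sequence, and the record does not indicate whether they are translated.

The insert encodes the tandem C2A and C2B domains (C2AB), the calcium- and phospholipid-binding portion of synaptotagmin-7. It carries four alanine substitutions: F167A, F229A, I298A and L361A. The associated publication concerns membrane penetration by synaptotagmins and fusion pore formation, so this mutant is presumably used as purified recombinant protein for comparison with wild-type C2AB, although the record does not state the functional effect of the mutations.
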