Addgene plasmid #213625: pET SUMO-syt7 C2AB - 4A
Purpose: Bacterial expression of SUMO-tagged mouse syt7 C2AB - 4A
Depositing lab: Edwin Chapman. Depositing organization: University of Wisconsin, Madison. Publication: Synaptotagmin-7 outperforms synaptotagmin-1 to promote the formation of large, stable fusion pores via robust membrane penetration. Courtney KC, Mandal T, Mehta N, Wu L, Li Y, Das D, Cui Q, Chapman ER. Nat Commun. 2023 Nov 27;14(1):7761. doi: 10.1038/s41467-023-42497-8. PubMed 38012142.
Backbone
  Vector backbone: pET SUMO
  Vector type: Bacterial Expression
Growth in bacteria
  Bacterial resistance: Kanamycin, 50 μg/mL
  Growth temperature: 37°C
  Growth strain: DH5alpha
  Growth instructions: Use BL21 cells for protein expression.
  Copy number: Low Copy
Gene/Insert
  Gene/Insert name: syt7 C2AB - 4A
  Species: M. musculus (mouse)
  Mutation: F167A, F229A, I298A, L361A
  Entrez Gene: Syt7 (a.k.a. B230112P13Rik)
  Tag / fusion protein: SUMO (N terminal on insert)
  Cloning method: Gibson Cloning
Terms and licenses: Academic/Nonprofit Terms; Industry Terms: Not Available to Industry
How to cite: pET SUMO-syt7 C2AB - 4A was a gift from Edwin Chapman (Addgene plasmid # 213625 ; http://n2t.net/addgene:213625 ; RRID:Addgene_213625)
